>Addgene plasmid #73087 | pMB41 | depositor full sequence | sequence record 134438 | pMB41 sequence 5052 bps
TCGCGCGTTTCGGTGATGACGGTGAAAACCTCTGACACATGCAGCTCCCGGAGACGGTCACAGCTTGTCT
GTAAGCGGATGCCGGGAGCAGACAAGCCCGTCAGGGCGCGTCAGCGGGTGTTGGCGGGTGTCGGGGCTGG
CTTAACTATGCGGCATCAGAGCAGATTGTACTGAGAGTGCACCATATGCGGTGTGAAATACCGCACAGAT
GCGTAAGGAGAAAATACCGCATCAGGCGCCATTCGCCATTCAGGCTGCGCAACTGTTGGGAAGGGCGATC
GGTGCGGGCCTCTTCGCTATTACGCCAGCTGGCGAAAGGGGGATGTGCTGCAAGGCGATTAAGTTGGGTA
ACGCCAGGGTTTTCCCAGTCACGACGTTGTAAAACGACGGCCAGTGAATTCGAGCTCTTAGATCTGGACT
TAATGATATTTTCGAAGCTCAGAAGATTGAATGGCATGAATCTGGAGGAGGATCTGAGAACCTTTACTTC
CAAGGAGAGAACCTTTACTTCCAAGGATCTGGAGGAGGATCTATGAGTAAAGGAGAAGAACTTTTCACTG
GAGTTGTCCCAATTCTTGTTGAATTAGATGGTGATGTTAATGGGCACAAATTTTCTGTCAGTGGAGAGGG
TGAAGGTGATGCAACATACGGAAAACTTACCCTTAAATTTATTTGCACTACTGGAAAACTACCTGTTCCA
TGGGTAAGTTTAAACATATATATACTAACTAACCCTGATTATTTAAATTTTCAGCCAACACTTGTCACTA
CTTTCTGTTATGGTGTTCAATGCTTCTCGAGATACCCAGATCATATGAAACGGCATGACTTTTTCAAGAG
TGCCATGCCCGAAGGTTATGTACAGGAAAGAACTATATTTTTCAAAGATGACGGGAACTACAAGACACGT
AAGTTTAAACAGTTCGGTACGAAGTTCCTATACTTTCTAGAGAATAGGAACTTCCCTGTTGACAATTAAT
CATCGGCATAGTATATCGGCATAGTATAATACGACAAGGTGAGGAACTAAACCCAGGAGGCAGATCATGA
GTCTGAAAGAAAAAACACAATCTCTGTTTGCCAACGCATTTGGCTACCCTGCCACTCACACCATTCAGGC
GCCTGGCCGCGTGAATTTGATTGGTGAACACACCGACTACAACGACGGTTTCGTTCTGCCCTGCGCGATT
GATTATCAAACCGTGATCAGTTGTGCACCACGCGATGACCGTAAAGTTCGCGTGATGGCAGCCGATTATG
AAAATCAGCTCGACGAGTTTTCCCTCGATGCGCCCATTGTCGCACATGAAAACTATCAATGGGCTAACTA
CGTTCGTGGCGTGGTGAAACATCTGCAACTGCGTAACAACAGCTTCGGCGGCGTGGACATGGTGATCAGC
GGCAATGTGCCGCAGGGTGCCGGGTTAAGTTCTTCCGCTTCACTGGAAGTCGCGGTCGGAACCGTATTGC
AGCAGCTTTATCATCTGCCGCTGGACGGCGCACAAATCGCGCTTAACGGTCAGGAAGCAGAAAACCAGTT
TGTAGGCTGTAACTGCGGGATCATGGATCAGCTAATTTCCGCGCTCGGCAAGAAAGATCATGCCTTGCTG
ATCGATTGCCGCTCACTGGGGACCAAAGCAGTTTCCATGCCCAAAGGTGTGGCTGTCGTCATCATCAACA
GTAACTTCAAACGTACCCTGGTTGGCAGCGAATACAACACCCGTCGTGAACAGTGCGAAACCGGTGCGCG
TTTCTTCCAGCAGCCAGCCCTGCGTGATGTCACCATTGAAGAGTTCAACGCTGTTGCGCATGAACTGGAC
CCGATCGTGGCAAAACGCGTGCGTCATATACTGACTGAAAACGCCCGCACCGTTGAAGCTGCCAGCGCGC
TGGAGCAAGGCGACCTGAAACGTATGGGCGAGTTGATGGCGGAGTCTCATGCCTCTATGCGCGATGATTT
CGAAATCACCGTGCCGCAAATTGACACTCTGGTAGAAATCGTCAAAGCTGTGATTGGCGACAAAGGTGGC
GTACGCATGACCGGCGGCGGATTTGGCGGCTGTATCGTCGCGCTGATCCCGGAAGAGCTGGTGCCTGCCG
TACAGCAAGCTGTCGCTGAACAATATGAAGCAAAAACAGGTATTAAAGAGACTTTTTACGTTTGTAAACC
ATCACAAGGAGCAGGACAGTGCTGAGGATCCACTAGTTCTAGAGCGGCCGCGAAGTTCCTATACTTTCTA
GAGAATAGGAACTTCTAACTAACCATACATATTTAAATTTTCAGGTGCTGAAGTCAAGTTTGAAGGTGAT
ACCCTTGTTAATAGAATCGAGTTAAAAGGTATTGATTTTAAAGAAGATGGAAACATTCTTGGACACAAAT
TGGAATACAACTATAACTCACACAATGTATACATCATGGCAGACAAACAAAAGAATGGAATCAAAGTTGT
AAGTTTAAACATGATTTTACTAACTAACTAATCTGATTTAAATTTTCAGAACTTCAAAATTAGACACAAC
ATTGAAGATGGAAGCGTTCAACTAGCAGACCATTATCAACAAAATACTCCAATTGGCGATGGCCCTGTCC
TTTTACCAGACAACCATTACCTGTCCACACAATCTGCCCTTTCGAAAGATCCCAACGAAAAGAGAGACCA
CATGGTCCTTCTTGAGTTTGTAACAGCTGCTGGGATTACACATGGCATGGATGAACTATACAAAGGAGGA
GGATCTGGAGGAGGAGGATCTGGAGGAGGAGGTTCCGGATTCCATCGGATCCCGGGCCCGTCGACTGCAG
AGGCCTGCATGCAAGCTTGGCGTAATCATGGTCATAGCTGTTTCCTGTGTGAAATTGTTATCCGCTCACA
ATTCCACACAACATACGAGCCGGAAGCATAAAGTGTAAAGCCTGGGGTGCCTAATGAGTGAGCTAACTCA
CATTAATTGCGTTGCGCTCACTGCCCGCTTTCCAGTCGGGAAACCTGTCGTGCCAGCTGCATTAATGAAT
CGGCCAACGCGCGGGGAGAGGCGGTTTGCGTATTGGGCGCTCTTCCGCTTCCTCGCTCACTGACTCGCTG
CGCTCGGTCGTTCGGCTGCGGCGAGCGGTATCAGCTCACTCAAAGGCGGTAATACGGTTATCCACAGAAT
CAGGGGATAACGCAGGAAAGAACATGTGAGCAAAAGGCCAGCAAAAGGCCAGGAACCGTAAAAAGGCCGC
GTTGCTGGCGTTTTTCCATAGGCTCCGCCCCCCTGACGAGCATCACAAAAATCGACGCTCAAGTCAGAGG
TGGCGAAACCCGACAGGACTATAAAGATACCAGGCGTTTCCCCCTGGAAGCTCCCTCGTGCGCTCTCCTG
TTCCGACCCTGCCGCTTACCGGATACCTGTCCGCCTTTCTCCCTTCGGGAAGCGTGGCGCTTTCTCATAG
CTCACGCTGTAGGTATCTCAGTTCGGTGTAGGTCGTTCGCTCCAAGCTGGGCTGTGTGCACGAACCCCCC
GTTCAGCCCGACCGCTGCGCCTTATCCGGTAACTATCGTCTTGAGTCCAACCCGGTAAGACACGACTTAT
CGCCACTGGCAGCAGCCACTGGTAACAGGATTAGCAGAGCGAGGTATGTAGGCGGTGCTACAGAGTTCTT
GAAGTGGTGGCCTAACTACGGCTACACTAGAAGAACAGTATTTGGTATCTGCGCTCTGCTGAAGCCAGTT
ACCTTCGGAAAAAGAGTTGGTAGCTCTTGATCCGGCAAACAAACCACCGCTGGTAGCGGTGGTTTTTTTG
TTTGCAAGCAGCAGATTACGCGCAGAAAAAAAGGATCTCAAGAAGATCCTTTGATCTTTTCTACGGGGTC
TGACGCTCAGTGGAACGAAAACTCACGTTAAGGGATTTTGGTCATGAGATTATCAAAAAGGATCTTCACC
TAGATCCTTTTAAATTAAAAATGAAGTTTTAAATCAATCTAAAGTATATATGAGTAAACTTGGTCTGACA
GTTACCAATGCTTAATCAGTGAGGCACCTATCTCAGCGATCTGTCTATTTCGTTCATCCATAGTTGCCTG
ACTCCCCGTCGTGTAGATAACTACGATACGGGAGGGCTTACCATCTGGCCCCAGTGCTGCAATGATACCG
CGAGACCCACGCTCACCGGCTCCAGATTTATCAGCAATAAACCAGCCAGCCGGAAGGGCCGAGCGCAGAA
GTGGTCCTGCAACTTTATCCGCCTCCATCCAGTCTATTAATTGTTGCCGGGAAGCTAGAGTAAGTAGTTC
GCCAGTTAATAGTTTGCGCAACGTTGTTGCCATTGCTACAGGCATCGTGGTGTCACGCTCGTCGTTTGGT
ATGGCTTCATTCAGCTCCGGTTCCCAACGATCAAGGCGAGTTACATGATCCCCCATGTTGTGCAAAAAAG
CGGTTAGCTCCTTCGGTCCTCCGATCGTTGTCAGAAGTAAGTTGGCCGCAGTGTTATCACTCATGGTTAT
GGCAGCACTGCATAATTCTCTTACTGTCATGCCATCCGTAAGATGCTTTTCTGTGACTGGTGAGTACTCA
ACCAAGTCATTCTGAGAATAGTGTATGCGGCGACCGAGTTGCTCTTGCCCGGCGTCAATACGGGATAATA
CCGCGCCACATAGCAGAACTTTAAAAGTGCTCATCATTGGAAAACGTTCTTCGGGGCGAAAACTCTCAAG
GATCTTACCGCTGTTGAGATCCAGTTCGATGTAACCCACTCGTGCACCCAACTGATCTTCAGCATCTTTT
ACTTTCACCAGCGTTTCTGGGTGAGCAAAAACAGGAAGGCAAAATGCCGCAAAAAAGGGAATAAGGGCGA
CACGGAAATGTTGAATACTCATACTCTTCCTTTTTCAATATTATTGAAGCATTTATCAGGGTTATTGTCT
CATGAGCGGATACATATTTGAATGTATTTAGAAAAATAAACAAATAGGGGTTCCGCGCACATTTCCCCGA
AAAGTGCCACCTGACGTCTAAGAAACCATTATTATCATGACATTAACCTATAAAAATAGGCGTATCACGA
GGCCCTTTCGTC
Features (pLannotate 1.2.2; 18 found; start..end, strand, type, name):
    137..236     +  misc_feature   bom (fragment): basis of mobility region from pBR322
    242..399     -  CDS            lacZα (fragment): LacZα fragment of β-galactosidase; lacZ fragment
    536..910     +  CDS            (3-F)Tyr-EGFP (fragment): (3-F)Tyr-EGFP is a basic (constitutively fluorescent) green fluorescent protein published in 2004, derived from Aequorea victoria.
    931..964     -  protein_bind   FRT (minimal): supports FLP-mediated excision but not integration (Turan and Bode, 2011) FLP recombinase from the Saccharomyces cerevisiae 2μ plasmid
    968..1015    +  promoter       EM7 promoter: synthetic bacterial promoter&nbsp
   1047..2192    +  CDS            galK: GAL1_ECOLI - Also known as galA. Experimental evidence at protein level: Swiss-Prot protein existence level 1. Catalyzes the transfer of the gamma-phosphate of ATP to D- galactose to form alpha-D-galactose-1-phosphate (Gal-1-P). To a lesser extent, is also able to phosphorylate 2-deoxy-D-galactose and D- galactosamine. Is not able to use D-galacturonic acid, D-talose, L- altrose, and L-glucose as substrates. From Escherichia coli (strain K12).
   2196..2221    -  misc_feature   MCS (fragment): pBluescript multiple cloning site
   2222..2255    -  protein_bind   FRT (minimal): supports FLP-mediated excision but not integration (Turan and Bode, 2011) FLP recombinase from the Saccharomyces cerevisiae 2μ plasmid
   2255..2285    +  CDS            mEGFP (fragment): monomeric enhanced GFP, optimized with synthetic introns for expression in C. elegans
   2287..2724    +  CDS            avGFP (fragment): avGFP is a basic (constitutively fluorescent) long stokes shift fluorescent protein published in 1992, derived from Aequorea victoria. It has low acid sensitivity.
   2855..2871    -  protein_bind   lac operator: The lac repressor binds to the lac operator to inhibit transcription in E. coli. This inhibition can be relieved by adding lactose or isopropyl-β-D-thiogalactopyranoside (IPTG). lac repressor encoded by lacI
   2879..2909    -  promoter       lac promoter: promoter for the E. coli lac operon
   2924..2945    -  protein_bind   CAP binding site: CAP binding activates transcription in the presence of cAMP. E. coli catabolite activator protein
   2958..3050    -  CDS            lacI (fragment): lac repressor; lacI; The lac repressor binds to the lac operator to inhibit transcription in E. coli. This inhibition can be relieved by adding lactose or isopropyl-β-D-thiogalactopyranoside (IPTG).
   3233..3821    -  rep_origin     ori: high-copy-number ColE1/pMB1/pBR322/pUC origin of replication
   3992..4852    -  CDS            AmpR: β-lactamase; bla; confers resistance to ampicillin, carbenicillin, and related antibiotics
   4853..4957    -  promoter       AmpR promoter: bla
   5052..35      +  CDS            rop (fragment) (across the origin): Rop protein, which maintains plasmids at low copy number; rop
