[The description below was written by a language model from this plasmid's Addgene catalogue record and pLannotate feature annotations shown in this document.]
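Description:
pMB41 is a pUC19-based template plasmid of about 5 kb that carries a tagging cassette for fosmid recombineering of Caenorhabditis elegans genes. It is not a stand-alone expression vector, even though it is catalogued under worm expression. It is propagated in E. coli at high copy from the ColE1/pUC origin and selected with ampicillin through the β-lactamase gene. Remnants of the pUC19 lacZα region, including the lac promoter, operator and CAP site, flank the insert.

The payload is the Avi-2xTEV-GFP tag (also called the GTA tag), designed to be fused to the N-terminus of a protein of interest. The Avi sequence is a substrate for BirA-mediated biotinylation, the two TEV protease sites allow release of captured protein, and GFP provides visualisation. The Avi and TEV elements are stated in the catalogue record but are not individually called in the feature table. The annotation shows the GFP coding sequence split into two blocks, with matches to a C. elegans-optimised, intron-containing GFP. Between the blocks sits a galK (galactokinase) gene driven by the bacterial EM7 promoter and bracketed by two minimal FRT sites.

This arrangement fits the usual galK recombineering scheme: the cassette is inserted into a fosmid-borne gene by homologous recombination, with selection for galK. FLP recombinase then excises the marker, leaving a single FRT scar, presumably within a GFP intron, so that the reading frame is restored. According to the associated publication, the tag supports tissue-specific protein purification in C. elegans to identify interaction partners.
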