Addgene plasmid #73087: pMB41
Purpose: N-terminal Avi-2xTEV-GFP vector, for fosmid recombineering
Depositing lab: Mike Boxem. Depositing organization: Utrecht University. Publication: A tissue-specific protein purification approach in Caenorhabditis elegans identifies novel interaction partners of DLG-1/Discs large. Waaijers S, Munoz J, Berends C, Ramalho JJ, Goerdayal SS, Low TY, Zoumaro-Djayoon AD, Hoffmann M, Koorman T, Tas RP, Harterink M, Seelk S, Kerver J, Hoogenraad CC, Bossinger O, Tursun B, van den Heuvel S, Heck AJ, Boxem M. BMC Biol. 2016 Aug 9;14:66. doi: 10.1186/s12915-016-0286-x. PubMed 27506200.
Backbone
  Vector backbone: pUC19
  Total vector size (bp): 5050
  Vector type: Worm Expression
Growth in bacteria
  Bacterial resistance: Ampicillin, 100 μg/mL
  Growth temperature: 37°C
  Growth strain: DH5alpha
  Copy number: High Copy
Gene/Insert
  Gene/Insert name: Avi-GFP tag (alt name: GTA tag)
  Tag / fusion protein: Avi and GFP (N terminal on insert)
Resource information
  A portion of this plasmid was derived from a plasmid made by: GFP/GalK sequences from Baris Tursun
Terms and licenses: Academic/Nonprofit Terms; Industry Terms: Not Available to Industry
How to cite: pMB41 was a gift from Mike Boxem (Addgene plasmid # 73087 ; http://n2t.net/addgene:73087 ; RRID:Addgene_73087)
