>Addgene plasmid #73087 | pMB41 | addgene partial sequence | sequence record 136555 | M13-F20 5'-TGTAAAACGACGGCCAGT-3'
TTTTCGAAGCTCAGAAGATTGAATGGCATGAATCTGGAGGAGGATCTGAGAACCTTTACTTCCAAGGAGA
GAACCTTTACTTCCAAGGATCTGGAGGAGGATCTATGAGTAAAGGAGAAGAACTTTTCACTGGAGTTGTC
CCAATTCTTGTTGAATTAGATGGTGATGTTAATGGGCACAAATTTTCTGTCAGTGGAGAGGGTGAAGGTG
ATGCAACATACGGAAAACTTACCCTTAAATTTATTTGCACTACTGGAAAACTACCTGTTCCATGGGTAAG
TTTAAACATATATATACTAACTAACCCTGATTATTTAAATTTTCAGCCAACACTTGTCACTACTTTCTGT
TATGGTGTTCAATGCTTCTCGAGATACCCAGATCATATGAAACGGCATGACTTTTTCAAGAGTGCCATGC
CCGAAGGTTATGTACAGGAAAGAACTATATTTTTCAAAGATGACGGGAACTACAAGACACGTAAGTTTAA
ACAGTTCGGTACGAAGTTCCTATACTTTCTAGAGAATAGGAACTTCCCTGTTGACAATTAATCATCGGCA
TAGTATATCGGCATAGTATAATACGACAAGGTGAGGAACTAAACCCAGGAGGCAGATCATGAGTCTGAAA
GAAAAAACACAATCTCTGTTTGCCAACGCATTTGGCTACCCTGCCACTCACACCATTCAGGCGCCTGGCC
GCGTGAATTTGATTGGTGAACACACCGACTACAACGACGGTTTCGTTCTGCCCTGCGCGATTGATTATCA
AACCGTGATCAGTTGTGCACCACGCGATGACCGTAAAGTTCGCGTGATGGCAGCCGATTATGAAAATCAG
CTCGACGAGTTTTCCCTCGATGCGCCCATTGTCGCACATGAAAACTATCAATGGGCTAACTACGTTCGTG
GCGTGGTGAAACATCTGCAACTGCGTAACAACAGCTTCGGCGGCGTGGACATGGTGATCAGCG
