>Addgene plasmid #73087 | pMB41 | addgene partial sequence | sequence record 137154 | M13-Rev 5'-CAGGAAACAGCTATGACC-3'
GCCTCTGCAGTCGACGGGCCCGGGATCCGATGGAATCCGGAACCTCCTCCTCCAGATCCTCCTCCTCCAG
ATCCTCCTCCTTTGTATAGTTCATCCATGCCATGTGTAATCCCAGCAGCTGTTACAAACTCAAGAAGGAC
CATGTGGTCTCTCTTTTCGTTGGGATCTTTCGAAAGGGCAGATTGTGTGGACAGGTAATGGTTGTCTGGT
AAAAGGACAGGGCCATCGCCAATTGGAGTATTTTGTTGATAATGGTCTGCTAGTTGAACGCTTCCATCTT
CAATGTTGTGTCTAATTTTGAAGTTCTGAAAATTTAAATCAGATTAGTTAGTTAGTAAAATCATGTTTAA
ACTTACAACTTTGATTCCATTCTTTTGTTTGTCTGCCATGATGTATACATTGTGTGAGTTATAGTTGTAT
TCCAATTTGTGTCCAAGAATGTTTCCATCTTCTTTAAAATCAATACCTTTTAACTCGATTCTATTAACAA
GGGTATCACCTTCAAACTTGACTTCAGCACCTGAAAATTTAAATATGTATGGTTAGTTAGAAGTTCCTAT
TCTCTAGAAAGTATAGGAACTTCGCGGCCGCTCTAGAACTAGTGGATCCTCAGCACTGTCCTGCTCCTTG
TGATGGTTTACAAACGTAAAAAGTCTCTTTAATACCTGTTTTTGCTTCATATTGTTCAGCGACAGCTTGC
TGTACGGCAGGCACCAGCTCTTCCGGGATCAGCGCGACGATACAGCCGCCAAATCCGCCGCCGGTCATGC
GTACGCCACCTTTGTCGCCAATCACAGCTTTGACGATTTCTACCAGAGTGTCAATTTGCGGCACGGTGAT
TTCGAAATCATCGCGCATAGAGGCATGAGACTCCGCCATCAACTCGCCCATACGTTTCAGGTCGCCTTGC
TCCAGCGCGCTGGCAGCTTCAACGG
